>Addgene plasmid #168740 | pDONR223 HCoV-229E NSP14_nostop | depositor partial sequence | sequence record 326949 | Inserted CDS without stop codon
ATGTCTGAAAGTAGTTGTGGTTTGTTTAAGGATTGTGCACGTAACCCTATTGATTTACCACCAAGTCATG
CCACTACTTATTTGTCATTGTCTGATAGATTTAAGACTAGTGGTGACTTGGCTGTTCAAATAGGTAACAA
CAATGTTTGTACCTATGAACATGTGATTTCATATATGGGTTTCAGGTTTGATGTTAGCATGCCTGGTAGT
CATAGTTTGTTCTGTACTAGAGACTTTGCCATGCGTCATGTCAGAGGTTGGTTAGGAATGGATGTGGAAG
GTGCACATGTCACAGGTGACAATGTTGGCACTAATGTACCTCTACAAGTTGGTTTTTCCAATGGTGTTGA
TTTTGTAGCTCAACCTGAAGGTTGTGTTCTAACAAACACTGGCAGTGTTGTAAAACCTGTTCGTGCTCGT
GCACCACCTGGAGAACAATTCACTCACATTGTACCTCTGTTACGCAAGGGACAACCTTGGAGTGTGTTGA
GAAAACGTATTGTTCAAATGATAGCAGATTTTCTTGCTGGCTCATCTGATGTACTGGTGTTTGTACTTTG
GGCTGGCGGTTTAGAGTTGACCACTATGCGTTATTTTGTTAAGATTGGAGCTGTTAAACATTGCCAATGT
GGTACTGTTGCAACATGCTACAATTCTGTTAGTAATGACTATTGTTGCTTTAAACATGCATTGGGCTGTG
ACTATGTTTATAATCCATATGTCATAGATATTCAACAATGGGGTTATGTTGGTTCACTCTCCACTAATCA
CCATGCAATTTGTAATGTTCATAGAAATGAGCATGTTGCTTCTGGTGATGCTATTATGACTAGATGTTTG
GCTGTGTATGACTGCTTTGTTAAGAATGTGGATTGGTCAATTACCTACCCTATGATAGCTAATGAAAATG
CCATAAACAAGGGCGGTCGCACTGTGCAGAGTCATATTATGCGTGCTGCTATTAAATTGTACAACCCTAA
AGCAATCCATGACATTGGTAATCCTAAGGGTATTCGTTGTGCTGTAACTGATGCCAAGTGGTATTGTTAT
GACAAGAACCCTATTAATTCTAATGTGAAAACATTGGAGTATGATTACATGACACATGGCCAAATGGATG
GCTTGTGTTTGTTTTGGAATTGTAATGTGGATATGTACCCTGAATTCTCAATTGTTTGCAGGTTTGACAC
ACGTACACGATCTACATTGAACCTTGAAGGTGTAAATGGTGGGTCATTGTATGTCAATAATCATGCATTT
CACACTCCTGCTTATGATAAACGTGCTATGGCTAAATTGAAACCAGCACCGTTTTTCTACTATGACGACG
GTTCATGTGAGGTTGTTCACGATCAAGTTAACTATGTTCCTTTGAGAGCCACTAATTGCATTACCAAGTG
TAATATTGGTGGTGCTGTATGTTCTAAGCACGCTAATCTCTATAGAGCATATGTTGAGTCATATAACATT
TTTACTCAAGCTGGTTTTAATATTTGGGTTCCTACCACGTTTGATTGTTATAATTTGTGGCAGACATTCA
CAGAGGTCAATTTACAATAA
