[The description below was written by a language model from this plasmid's Addgene catalogue record.]
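Description:
pDONR223 HCoV-229E NSP14_nostop is a Gateway-compatible Entry clone built in the pDONR223 donor backbone. It carries the coding sequence for non-structural protein 14 (NSP14) of human coronavirus 229E as a 1554 bp insert. The plasmid is propagated in standard E. coli cloning strains such as DH5alpha and selected with spectinomycin. The record lists the copy number as unknown and provides no feature table, so the origin of replication and exact element positions are not documented here. As an Entry clone made by Gateway cloning, the open reading frame is expected to be flanked by attL recombination sites, with M13 forward and reverse priming sites on either side for sequence verification of the insert.

The "nostop" designation indicates that the ORF lacks its native stop codon. After LR recombination into a Destination vector, translation can therefore read through the downstream att site into a C-terminal tag, reporter or fusion partner. The Entry vector is not described as having a promoter to drive the insert, so it serves as a shuttle rather than an expression construct, and expression features come from whichever Destination vector is chosen. In coronaviruses generally, NSP14 is a product of the replicase polyprotein and is known as a bifunctional enzyme with proofreading exoribonuclease and cap N7-methyltransferase activities. The construct belongs to a collection of human coronavirus protein-coding sequences in Gateway Entry format. That collection is meant to allow flexible transfer of viral ORFs into varied expression systems, for example for protein interaction screening, localization or functional assays.
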