Addgene plasmid #168740: pDONR223 HCoV-229E NSP14_nostop
Purpose: Gateway-compatible Entry vector
Depositing lab: Fritz Roth. Depositing organization: Sinai Health System. Publication: A resource of human coronavirus protein-coding sequences in a flexible, multipurpose Gateway Entry clone collection. Weller B, Lin CW, Pogoutse O, Sauer M, Marin-de la Rosa N, Strobel A, Young V, Knapp JJ, Rayhan A, Falter C, Kim DK, Roth FP, Falter-Braun P. G3 (Bethesda). 2023 Jul 5;13(7):jkad105. doi: 10.1093/g3journal/jkad105. PubMed 37267226.
Backbone
  Vector backbone: pDONR223
  Backbone manufacturer: Rual et al, Genome Res. 14:2128-2135, 2004.
  Backbone size w/o insert (bp): 5005
  Vector type: Other
Growth in bacteria
  Bacterial resistance: Spectinomycin, 50 μg/mL
  Growth temperature: 37°C
  Growth strain: DH5alpha
  Copy number: Unknown
Gene/Insert
  Gene/Insert name: NSP14
  Species: Other
  Insert size (bp): 1554
  Entrez Gene: HCoV229Egp1 (a.k.a. HCoV229Egp1)
  Cloning method: Gateway Cloning
  Sequencing primers: 5′ m13-For; 3′ m13-Rev
Resource information
  A portion of this plasmid was derived from a plasmid made by: Falter-Braun Lab
Terms and licenses: Academic/Nonprofit Terms; Industry Terms
How to cite: pDONR223 HCoV-229E NSP14_nostop was a gift from Fritz Roth (Addgene plasmid # 168740 ; http://n2t.net/addgene:168740 ; RRID:Addgene_168740)
